Addgene plasmid #119870: pAAV-HDR-mEGFP-Actin
Purpose: AAV vector including gRNA expression cassette and mEGFP knock-in donor targeting mouse Beta Actin
Depositing lab: Ryohei Yasuda. Depositing organization: Max Planck Florida Institute. Publication: Virus-Mediated Genome Editing via Homology-Directed Repair in Mitotic and Postmitotic Cells in Mammalian Brain. Nishiyama J, Mikuni T, Yasuda R. Neuron. 2017 Oct 18. pii: S0896-6273(17)30933-9. doi: 10.1016/j.neuron.2017.10.004. PubMed 29056297.
Backbone
  Vector backbone: PX551
  Backbone size w/o insert (bp): 2905
  Total vector size (bp): 5992
  Vector type: Mouse Targeting, AAV, CRISPR
Growth in bacteria
  Bacterial resistance: Ampicillin, 100 μg/mL
  Growth temperature: 37°C
  Growth strain: NEB Stable
  Copy number: High Copy
Gene/Insert
  Gene/Insert name: beta Actin (alt name: bActin)
  Species: M. musculus (mouse)
  Entrez Gene: Actb (a.k.a. Actx, E430023M04Rik, beta-actin)
  Cloning method: Restriction Enzyme; 5′ cloning site HindIII (not destroyed); 3′ cloning site NotI (not destroyed)
  Sequencing primers: 5′ ACTATCATATGCTTACCGTAAC; 3′ CGTCGCCGTCCAGCTCGACCA
Terms and licenses: Academic/Nonprofit Terms; Industry Terms: Not Available to Industry
How to cite: pAAV-HDR-mEGFP-Actin was a gift from Ryohei Yasuda (Addgene plasmid # 119870 ; http://n2t.net/addgene:119870 ; RRID:Addgene_119870)
