[The description below was written by a language model from this plasmid's Addgene catalogue record and pLannotate feature annotations shown in this document.]
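Description:
pAAV-HDR-mEGFP-Actin is an adeno-associated virus transfer plasmid built on the PX551 backbone and designed for CRISPR-mediated knock-in of a fluorescent tag at the mouse beta-actin (Actb) locus. It is about 6 kb. In bacteria it is maintained through a high-copy ColE1/pUC-type origin and selected with ampicillin via the bla gene. A filamentous phage (f1/M13) origin and small pBR322-derived remnants (bom and rop fragments) also sit in the backbone.

The payload lies between two AAV2 inverted terminal repeats, which allow it to be packaged into AAV particles. It has two parts. The first is a human U6 RNA polymerase III promoter driving a guide RNA built on the Streptococcus pyogenes Cas9 scaffold. The second is a promoterless homology-directed repair donor. In the donor, the monomeric EGFP coding sequence is followed almost immediately by actin coding sequence, consistent with an N-terminal mEGFP fusion to endogenous beta-actin. The automated annotation labels the flanking actin segments as Arabidopsis ACT2 and yeast ARP1 fragments. These are most likely homology hits to the conserved mouse Actb exons in the downstream homology arm. The roughly 1 kb unannotated stretch upstream of mEGFP presumably forms the other arm, though the record does not define arm boundaries.

No Cas9 is encoded, so the nuclease must be supplied separately. The associated work concerns virus-mediated genome editing by homology-directed repair in mitotic and postmitotic cells of the mammalian brain, where this vector would label endogenous actin. The depositor sequence shows an intact left ITR, whereas the repository's sequencing result resolves it only as fragments and is slightly shorter.
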