Features (pLannotate 1.2.2; 14 found; start..end, strand, type, name):
      1..141     -  repeat_region  AAV2 ITR: inverted terminal repeat of adeno-associated virus serotype 2 inverted
    160..400     +  promoter       U6 promoter: RNA polymerase III promoter for human U6 snRNA
    430..505     +  misc_RNA       gRNA scaffold: guide RNA scaffold for the Streptococcus pyogenes CRISPR/Cas9 system
   1527..2240    +  CDS            mEGFP: mEGFP is a basic (constitutively fluorescent) green fluorescent protein published in 2002, derived from Aequorea victoria. It has moderate acid sensitivity.
   2244..2801    +  CDS            ACT2 (fragment): ACT2_ARATH - Experimental evidence at protein level: Swiss-Prot protein existence level 1. Actins are highly conserved proteins that are involved in various types of cell motility and are ubiquitously expressed in all eukaryotic cells. Essential component of cell cytoskeleton; plays an important role in cytoplasmic streaming, cell shape determination, cell division, organelle movement and extension growth. This is considered as one of the vegetative actins. From Arabidopsis thaliana (Mouse-ear cress).
   3139..3240    +  CDS            ARP1 (fragment): ARP1_YEAST - Also known as ACT3, ACT5. Experimental evidence at protein level: Swiss-Prot protein existence level 1. Core component of the dynactin complex which assists cytoplasmic dynein by increasing its processivity and by regulation of its cargo binding (By similarity). The dynactin complex is required for the spindle translocation late in anaphase and is involved in a cell wall synthesis checkpoint. ARP1 forms the backbone filament of the dynactin rod structure and serves as the scaffold for the remaining subunits. Required for proper orientation of the mitotic spindle. From Saccharomyce
   3255..3395    +  repeat_region  AAV2 ITR: inverted terminal repeat of adeno-associated virus serotype 2 inverted
   3400..3451    -  misc_feature   bom (fragment): basis of mobility region from pBR322
   3470..3850    +  rep_origin     M13 ori (sequence partly withheld): M13 bacteriophage origin of replication; arrow indicates direction of (+) strand synthesis
   3926..3975    -  misc_feature   bom (fragment): basis of mobility region from pBR322
   4077..4112    -  CDS            rop (fragment): Rop protein, which maintains plasmids at low copy number; rop
   4207..4311    +  promoter       AmpR promoter: bla
   4312..5172    +  CDS            AmpR: β-lactamase; bla; confers resistance to ampicillin, carbenicillin, and related antibiotics
   5343..5931    +  rep_origin     ori: high-copy-number ColE1/pMB1/pBR322/pUC origin of replication
>Addgene plasmid #119870 | pAAV-HDR-mEGFP-Actin | depositor full sequence | sequence record 227073 | pAAV-HDR-mEGFP-bActin
CCTGCAGGCAGCTGCGCGCTCGCTCGCTCACTGAGGCCGCCCGGGCAAAGCCCGGGCGTCGGGCGACCTT
TGGTCGCCCGGCCTCAGTGAGCGAGCGAGCGCGCAGAGAGGGAGTGGCCAACTCCATCACTAGGGGTTCC
TGCGGCCTCTAGAAAGCTTGAGGGCCTATTTCCCATGATTCCTTCATATTTGCATATACGATACAAGGCT
GTTAGAGAGATAATTGGAATTAATTTGACTGTAAACACAAAGATATTAGTACAAAATACGTGACGTAGAA
AGTAATAATTTCTTGGGTAGTTTGCAGTTTTAAAATTATGTTTTAAAATGGACTATCATATGCTTACCGT
AACTTGAAAGTATTTCGATTTCTTGGCTTTATATATCTTGTGGAAAGGACGAAACACCGTGTGTCTTGAT
AGTTCGCCAGTTTTAGAGCTAGAAATAGCAAGTTAAAATAAGGCTAGTCCGTTATCAACTTGAAAAAGTG
GCACCGAGTCGGTGCTTTTTTTGAATTCTGCAGCTCCTTCGTTGCCGGTCCACACCCGCCACCAGGTAAG
CAGGGACGCCGGGCCCAGCGGGCCTTCGCTCTCTCGTGGCTAGTACCTCACTGCAGGGTCCTGAGGATCA
CTCAGAACGGACACCATGGGCGGGTGGAGGGTGGTGCCGGGCCGCGGAGCGGACACTGGCACAGCCAACT
TTACGCCTAGCGTGTAGACTCTTTGCAGCCACATTCCCGCGGTGTAGACACTCGTGGGCCCGCTCCCGCT
CGGTGCGTGGGGCTTGGGGACACACTAGGGTCGCGGTGTGGGCATTTGATGAGCCGGTGCGGCTTGCGGG
TGTTAAAAGCCGTATTAGGTCCATCTTGAGAGTACACAGTATTGGGAACCAGACGCTACGATCACGCCTC
AATGGCCTCTGGGTCTTTGTCCAAACCGGTTTGCCTATTCGGCTTGCCGGGCGGGCGGGCGGGCGGGCGG
GCGCGGCAGGGCCGGCTCGGCCGGGTGGGGGCTGGGATGCCACTGCGCGTGCGCTCTCTATCACTGGGCA
TCGAGGCGCGTGTGCGCTAGGGAGGGAGCTCTTCCTCTCCCCCTCTTCCTAGTTAGCTGCGCGTGCGTAT
TGAGGCTGGGAGCGCGGCTGCCCGGGGTTGGGCGAGGGCGGGGCCGTTGTCCGGAAGGGGCGGGGTCACA
GTGGCACGGGCGCCTTGTTTGCGCTTCCTGCTGGGTGTGGTCGCCTCCCGCGCGCGCACAAGCCGCCCGT
CGGCGCAGTGTAGGCGGAGCTTGCGCCCGTTTGGGGAGGGGGCGGAGGTCTGGCTTCCTGCCCTAGGTCC
GCCTCCGGGCCAGCGTTTGCCTTTTATGGTAATAATGCGGCCGGTCTGCGCTTCCTTTGTCCCCTGAGCT
TGGGCGCGCGCCCCCTGGCGGCTCGAGCCCGCGGCTTGCCGGAAGTGGGCAGGGCGGCAGCGGCTGCTCT
TGGCGGCCCCGAGGTGACTATAGCCTTCTTTTGTGTCTTGATAGTTCGCCATGCATGTGAGCAAGGGCGA
GGAGCTCTTCACCGGGGTGGTGCCCATCCTGGTCGAGCTGGACGGCGACGTAAACGGCCACAAGTTCAGC
GTGTCCGGCGAGGGCGAGGGCGATGCCACCTACGGCAAGCTGACCCTGAAGTTCATCTGCACCACCGGCA
AGCTGCCCGTGCCCTGGCCCACCCTCGTGACCACCCTGACCTACGGCGTGCAGTGCTTCAGCCGCTACCC
CGACCACATGAAGCAGCACGACTTCTTCAAGTCCGCCATGCCCGAAGGCTACGTCCAGGAGCGCACCATC
TTCTTCAAGGACGACGGCAACTACAAGACCCGCGCCGAGGTGAAGTTCGAGGGCGACACCCTGGTGAACC
GCATCGAGCTGAAGGGCATCGACTTCAAGGAGGACGGCAACATCCTGGGGCACAAGCTGGAGTACAACTA
CAACAGCCACAACGTCTATATCATGGCCGACAAGCAGAAGAACGGCATCAAGGTGAACTTCAAGATCCGC
CACAACATCGAGGACGGCAGCGTGCAGCTCGCCGACCACTACCAGCAGAACACCCCCATCGGCGACGGCC
CCGTGCTGCTGCCCGACAACCACTACCTGAGCACCCAGTCCAAGCTGAGCAAAGACCCCAACGAGAAGCG
CGATCACATGGTCCTGCTGGAGTTCGTGACCGCCGCCGGGATCACTCTCGGCATGGACGAGCTGTACAAG
GATGACGATATCGCTGCGCTGGTCGTCGACAACGGCTCCGGCATGTGCAAAGCCGGCTTCGCGGGCGACG
ATGCTCCCCGGGCTGTATTCCCCTCCATCGTGGGCCGCCCTAGGCACCAGGTAAGTGACCTGTTACTTTG
GGAGTGGCAAGCCTGGGGTTTTCTTGGGGATCGATGCCGGTGCTAAGAAGGCTGTTCCCTTCCACAGGGT
GTGATGGTGGGAATGGGTCAGAAGGACTCCTATGTGGGTGACGAGGCCCAGAGCAAGAGAGGTATCCTGA
CCCTGAAGTACCCCATTGAACATGGCATTGTTACCAACTGGGACGACATGGAGAAGATCTGGCACCACAC
CTTCTACAATGAGCTGCGTGTGGCCCCTGAGGAGCACCCTGTGCTGCTCACCGAGGCCCCCCTGAACCCT
AAGGCCAACCGTGAAAAGATGACCCAGGTCAGTATCCCGGGTAACCCTTCTCTTTGGCCAGCTTCTCAGC
CACGCCCTTTCTCAATTGTCTTTCTTCTGCCGTTCTCCCATAGGACTCCCTTCTATGAGCTGAGTCTCCC
TTGGATCTTTGCAGTTTCTGCTCTTTCCCAGACGAGGTCTTTTTTTCTCTCAATTGCCTTTCTGACTAGG
TGTTTAAACCCTACAGTGCTGTGGGTTTAGGTACTAACAATGGCTCGTGTGACAAAGCTAATGAGGCTGG
TGATAAGTGGCCTTGGAGTGTGTATTGAGTAGATGCACAGTAGGTCTAAGTGGAGCCCCTGTCCTGAGAC
TCCCAGCACACTGAACTTAGCTGTGTTCTTGCACTCCTTGCATGTCTCAGATCTATCCATACAGTTTCAC
CTGCCCTGAGTGTTTCTTGTGGCTTTCTGAACTTGACAACATTATTTATTTTTCTCTACAGATCATGTTT
GAGACCTTCAACACCCCAGCCATGTACGTAGCCATCCAGGCTGTGCTGTCCCTGTATGCCTCTGGTCGTA
CCACAGGCATTGTGATGGACGGATCCGCGGCCGCAGGAACCCCTAGTGATGGAGTTGGCCACTCCCTCTC
TGCGCGCTCGCTCGCTCACTGAGGCCGGGCGACCAAAGGTCGCCCGACGCCCGGGCTTTGCCCGGGCGGC
CTCAGTGAGCGAGCGAGCGCGCAGCTGCCTGCAGGGGCGCCTGATGCGGTATTTTCTCCTTACGCATCTG
TGCGGTATTTCACACCGCATA
[142 nt withheld, positions 3452-3593]
C
[141 nt withheld, positions 3595-3735]
CCTTTGACGTTGGAGTCCACGTTCTTT
[37 nt withheld, positions 3763-3799]
ACCCTATCTCGGGCTATTCTTTTGATTTATAAGGGATTTTGCCGATTTCGGCCTATTGGTTAAAAAATGA
GCTGATTTAACAAAAATTTAACGCGAATTTTAACAAAATATTAACGTTTACAATTTTATGGTGCACTCTC
AGTACAATCTGCTCTGATGCCGCATAGTTAAGCCAGCCCCGACACCCGCCAACACCCGCTGACGCGCCCT
GACGGGCTTGTCTGCTCCCGGCATCCGCTTACAGACAAGCTGTGACCGTCTCCGGGAGCTGCATGTGTCA
GAGGTTTTCACCGTCATCACCGAAACGCGCGAGACGAAAGGGCCTCGTGATACGCCTATTTTTATAGGTT
AATGTCATGATAATAATGGTTTCTTAGACGTCAGGTGGCACTTTTCGGGGAAATGTGCGCGGAACCCCTA
TTTGTTTATTTTTCTAAATACATTCAAATATGTATCCGCTCATGAGACAATAACCCTGATAAATGCTTCA
ATAATATTGAAAAAGGAAGAGTATGAGTATTCAACATTTCCGTGTCGCCCTTATTCCCTTTTTTGCGGCA
TTTTGCCTTCCTGTTTTTGCTCACCCAGAAACGCTGGTGAAAGTAAAAGATGCTGAAGATCAGTTGGGTG
CACGAGTGGGTTACATCGAACTGGATCTCAACAGCGGTAAGATCCTTGAGAGTTTTCGCCCCGAAGAACG
TTTTCCAATGATGAGCACTTTTAAAGTTCTGCTATGTGGCGCGGTATTATCCCGTATTGACGCCGGGCAA
GAGCAACTCGGTCGCCGCATACACTATTCTCAGAATGACTTGGTTGAGTACTCACCAGTCACAGAAAAGC
ATCTTACGGATGGCATGACAGTAAGAGAATTATGCAGTGCTGCCATAACCATGAGTGATAACACTGCGGC
CAACTTACTTCTGACAACGATCGGAGGACCGAAGGAGCTAACCGCTTTTTTGCACAACATGGGGGATCAT
GTAACTCGCCTTGATCGTTGGGAACCGGAGCTGAATGAAGCCATACCAAACGACGAGCGTGACACCACGA
TGCCTGTAGCAATGGCAACAACGTTGCGCAAACTATTAACTGGCGAACTACTTACTCTAGCTTCCCGGCA
ACAATTAATAGACTGGATGGAGGCGGATAAAGTTGCAGGACCACTTCTGCGCTCGGCCCTTCCGGCTGGC
TGGTTTATTGCTGATAAATCTGGAGCCGGTGAGCGTGGAAGCCGCGGTATCATTGCAGCACTGGGGCCAG
ATGGTAAGCCCTCCCGTATCGTAGTTATCTACACGACGGGGAGTCAGGCAACTATGGATGAACGAAATAG
ACAGATCGCTGAGATAGGTGCCTCACTGATTAAGCATTGGTAACTGTCAGACCAAGTTTACTCATATATA
CTTTAGATTGATTTAAAACTTCATTTTTAATTTAAAAGGATCTAGGTGAAGATCCTTTTTGATAATCTCA
TGACCAAAATCCCTTAACGTGAGTTTTCGTTCCACTGAGCGTCAGACCCCGTAGAAAAGATCAAAGGATC
TTCTTGAGATCCTTTTTTTCTGCGCGTAATCTGCTGCTTGCAAACAAAAAAACCACCGCTACCAGCGGTG
GTTTGTTTGCCGGATCAAGAGCTACCAACTCTTTTTCCGAAGGTAACTGGCTTCAGCAGAGCGCAGATAC
CAAATACTGTCCTTCTAGTGTAGCCGTAGTTAGGCCACCACTTCAAGAACTCTGTAGCACCGCCTACATA
CCTCGCTCTGCTAATCCTGTTACCAGTGGCTGCTGCCAGTGGCGATAAGTCGTGTCTTACCGGGTTGGAC
TCAAGACGATAGTTACCGGATAAGGCGCAGCGGTCGGGCTGAACGGGGGGTTCGTGCACACAGCCCAGCT
TGGAGCGAACGACCTACACCGAACTGAGATACCTACAGCGTGAGCTATGAGAAAGCGCCACGCTTCCCGA
AGGGAGAAAGGCGGACAGGTATCCGGTAAGCGGCAGGGTCGGAACAGGAGAGCGCACGAGGGAGCTTCCA
GGGGGAAACGCCTGGTATCTTTATAGTCCTGTCGGGTTTCGCCACCTCTGACTTGAGCGTCGATTTTTGT
GATGCTCGTCAGGGGGGCGGAGCCTATGGAAAAACGCCAGCAACGCGGCCTTTTTACGGTTCCTGGCCTT
TTGCTGGCCTTTTGCTCACATGT
