Features (pLannotate 1.2.2; 15 found; start..end, strand, type, name):
     12..39      +  repeat_region  AAV2 ITR (fragment): inverted terminal repeat of adeno-associated virus serotype 2 inverted
     68..95      +  repeat_region  AAV2 ITR (fragment): inverted terminal repeat of adeno-associated virus serotype 2 inverted
    149..389     +  promoter       U6 promoter: RNA polymerase III promoter for human U6 snRNA
    419..494     +  misc_RNA       gRNA scaffold: guide RNA scaffold for the Streptococcus pyogenes CRISPR/Cas9 system
   1516..2229    +  CDS            mEGFP: mEGFP is a basic (constitutively fluorescent) green fluorescent protein published in 2002, derived from Aequorea victoria. It has moderate acid sensitivity.
   2233..2790    +  CDS            ACT2 (fragment): ACT2_ARATH - Experimental evidence at protein level: Swiss-Prot protein existence level 1. Actins are highly conserved proteins that are involved in various types of cell motility and are ubiquitously expressed in all eukaryotic cells. Essential component of cell cytoskeleton; plays an important role in cytoplasmic streaming, cell shape determination, cell division, organelle movement and extension growth. This is considered as one of the vegetative actins. From Arabidopsis thaliana (Mouse-ear cress).
   3128..3229    +  CDS            ARP1 (fragment): ARP1_YEAST - Also known as ACT3, ACT5. Experimental evidence at protein level: Swiss-Prot protein existence level 1. Core component of the dynactin complex which assists cytoplasmic dynein by increasing its processivity and by regulation of its cargo binding (By similarity). The dynactin complex is required for the spindle translocation late in anaphase and is involved in a cell wall synthesis checkpoint. ARP1 forms the backbone filament of the dynactin rod structure and serves as the scaffold for the remaining subunits. Required for proper orientation of the mitotic spindle. From Saccharomyce
   3244..3384    +  repeat_region  AAV2 ITR: inverted terminal repeat of adeno-associated virus serotype 2 inverted
   3389..3440    -  misc_feature   bom (fragment): basis of mobility region from pBR322
   3459..3914    +  rep_origin     f1 ori (sequence partly withheld): f1 bacteriophage origin of replication; arrow indicates direction of (+) strand synthesis
   3915..3964    -  misc_feature   bom (fragment): basis of mobility region from pBR322
   4066..4101    -  CDS            rop (fragment): Rop protein, which maintains plasmids at low copy number; rop
   4196..4300    +  promoter       AmpR promoter: bla
   4301..5161    +  CDS            AmpR: β-lactamase; bla; confers resistance to ampicillin, carbenicillin, and related antibiotics
   5332..5920    +  rep_origin     ori: high-copy-number ColE1/pMB1/pBR322/pUC origin of replication
>Addgene plasmid #119870 | pAAV-HDR-mEGFP-Actin | addgene full sequence | sequence record 232726 | Addgene NGS Result
CCTGCAGGCAGCTGCGCGCTCGCTCGCTCACTGAGGCCGCCCGGGCGTCGGGCGACCTTTGGTCGCCCGG
CCTCAGTGAGCGAGCGAGCGCGCAGAGAGGGAGTGGCCAACTCCATCACTAGGGGTTCCTGCGGCCTCTA
GAAAGCTTGAGGGCCTATTTCCCATGATTCCTTCATATTTGCATATACGATACAAGGCTGTTAGAGAGAT
AATTGGAATTAATTTGACTGTAAACACAAAGATATTAGTACAAAATACGTGACGTAGAAAGTAATAATTT
CTTGGGTAGTTTGCAGTTTTAAAATTATGTTTTAAAATGGACTATCATATGCTTACCGTAACTTGAAAGT
ATTTCGATTTCTTGGCTTTATATATCTTGTGGAAAGGACGAAACACCGTGTGTCTTGATAGTTCGCCAGT
TTTAGAGCTAGAAATAGCAAGTTAAAATAAGGCTAGTCCGTTATCAACTTGAAAAAGTGGCACCGAGTCG
GTGCTTTTTTTGAATTCTGCAGCTCCTTCGTTGCCGGTCCACACCCGCCACCAGGTAAGCAGGGACGCCG
GGCCCAGCGGGCCTTCGCTCTCTCGTGGCTAGTACCTCACTGCAGGGTCCTGAGGATCACTCAGAACGGA
CACCATGGGCGGGTGGAGGGTGGTGCCGGGCCGCGGAGCGGACACTGGCACAGCCAACTTTACGCCTAGC
GTGTAGACTCTTTGCAGCCACATTCCCGCGGTGTAGACACTCGTGGGCCCGCTCCCGCTCGGTGCGTGGG
GCTTGGGGACACACTAGGGTCGCGGTGTGGGCATTTGATGAGCCGGTGCGGCTTGCGGGTGTTAAAAGCC
GTATTAGGTCCATCTTGAGAGTACACAGTATTGGGAACCAGACGCTACGATCACGCCTCAATGGCCTCTG
GGTCTTTGTCCAAACCGGTTTGCCTATTCGGCTTGCCGGGCGGGCGGGCGGGCGGGCGGGCGCGGCAGGG
CCGGCTCGGCCGGGTGGGGGCTGGGATGCCACTGCGCGTGCGCTCTCTATCACTGGGCATCGAGGCGCGT
GTGCGCTAGGGAGGGAGCTCTTCCTCTCCCCCTCTTCCTAGTTAGCTGCGCGTGCGTATTGAGGCTGGGA
GCGCGGCTGCCCGGGGTTGGGCGAGGGCGGGGCCGTTGTCCGGAAGGGGCGGGGTCACAGTGGCACGGGC
GCCTTGTTTGCGCTTCCTGCTGGGTGTGGTCGCCTCCCGCGCGCGCACAAGCCGCCCGTCGGCGCAGTGT
AGGCGGAGCTTGCGCCCGTTTGGGGAGGGGGCGGAGGTCTGGCTTCCTGCCCTAGGTCCGCCTCCGGGCC
AGCGTTTGCCTTTTATGGTAATAATGCGGCCGGTCTGCGCTTCCTTTGTCCCCTGAGCTTGGGCGCGCGC
CCCCTGGCGGCTCGAGCCCGCGGCTTGCCGGAAGTGGGCAGGGCGGCAGCGGCTGCTCTTGGCGGCCCCG
AGGTGACTATAGCCTTCTTTTGTGTCTTGATAGTTCGCCATGCATGTGAGCAAGGGCGAGGAGCTCTTCA
CCGGGGTGGTGCCCATCCTGGTCGAGCTGGACGGCGACGTAAACGGCCACAAGTTCAGCGTGTCCGGCGA
GGGCGAGGGCGATGCCACCTACGGCAAGCTGACCCTGAAGTTCATCTGCACCACCGGCAAGCTGCCCGTG
CCCTGGCCCACCCTCGTGACCACCCTGACCTACGGCGTGCAGTGCTTCAGCCGCTACCCCGACCACATGA
AGCAGCACGACTTCTTCAAGTCCGCCATGCCCGAAGGCTACGTCCAGGAGCGCACCATCTTCTTCAAGGA
CGACGGCAACTACAAGACCCGCGCCGAGGTGAAGTTCGAGGGCGACACCCTGGTGAACCGCATCGAGCTG
AAGGGCATCGACTTCAAGGAGGACGGCAACATCCTGGGGCACAAGCTGGAGTACAACTACAACAGCCACA
ACGTCTATATCATGGCCGACAAGCAGAAGAACGGCATCAAGGTGAACTTCAAGATCCGCCACAACATCGA
GGACGGCAGCGTGCAGCTCGCCGACCACTACCAGCAGAACACCCCCATCGGCGACGGCCCCGTGCTGCTG
CCCGACAACCACTACCTGAGCACCCAGTCCAAGCTGAGCAAAGACCCCAACGAGAAGCGCGATCACATGG
TCCTGCTGGAGTTCGTGACCGCCGCCGGGATCACTCTCGGCATGGACGAGCTGTACAAGGATGACGATAT
CGCTGCGCTGGTCGTCGACAACGGCTCCGGCATGTGCAAAGCCGGCTTCGCGGGCGACGATGCTCCCCGG
GCTGTATTCCCCTCCATCGTGGGCCGCCCTAGGCACCAGGTAAGTGACCTGTTACTTTGGGAGTGGCAAG
CCTGGGGTTTTCTTGGGGATCGATGCCGGTGCTAAGAAGGCTGTTCCCTTCCACAGGGTGTGATGGTGGG
AATGGGTCAGAAGGACTCCTATGTGGGTGACGAGGCCCAGAGCAAGAGAGGTATCCTGACCCTGAAGTAC
CCCATTGAACATGGCATTGTTACCAACTGGGACGACATGGAGAAGATCTGGCACCACACCTTCTACAATG
AGCTGCGTGTGGCCCCTGAGGAGCACCCTGTGCTGCTCACCGAGGCCCCCCTGAACCCTAAGGCCAACCG
TGAAAAGATGACCCAGGTCAGTATCCCGGGTAACCCTTCTCTTTGGCCAGCTTCTCAGCCACGCCCTTTC
TCAATTGTCTTTCTTCTGCCGTTCTCCCATAGGACTCCCTTCTATGAGCTTAGTCTCCCTTGGATCTTTG
CAGTTTCTGCTCTTTCCCAGACGAGGTCTTTTTTTCTCTCAATTGCCTTTCTGACTAGGTGTTTAAACCC
TACAGTGCTGTGGGTTTAGGTACTAACAATGGCTCGTGTGACAAAGCTAATGAGGCTGGTGATAAGTGGC
CTTGGATTGTGTATTGAGTAGATGCACAGTAGGTCTAAGTGGAGCCCCTGTCCTGAGACTCCCAGCACAC
TGAACTTAGCTGTGTTCTTGCACTCCTTGCATGTCTCAGATCTATCCATACAGTTTCACCTGCCCTGAGT
GTTTCTTGTGGCTTTCTGAACTTGACAACATTATTTATTTTTCTCTACAGATCATGTTTGAGACCTTCAA
CACCCCAGCCATGTACGTAGCCATCCAGGCTGTGCTGTCCCTGTATGCCTCTGGTCGTACCACAGGCATT
GTGATGGACGGATCCGCGGCCGCAGGAACCCCTAGTGATGGAGTTGGCCACTCCCTCTCTGCGCGCTCGC
TCGCTCACTGAGGCCGGGCGACCAAAGGTCGCCCGACGCCCGGGCTTTGCCCGGGCGGCCTCAGTGAGCG
AGCGAGCGCGCAGCTGCCTGCAGGGGCGCCTGATGCGGTATTTTCTCCTTACGCATCTGTGCGGTATTTC
ACACCGCATA
[95 nt withheld, positions 3441-3535]
T
[46 nt withheld, positions 3537-3582]
C
[141 nt withheld, positions 3584-3724]
CCTTTGACGTTGGAGTCCACGTTCTTT
[37 nt withheld, positions 3752-3788]
ACTCTATCTCGGGCTATTCTTTTGATTTATAAGGGATTTTGCCGATTTCGGTCTATTGGTTAAAAAATGA
GCTGATTTAACAAAAATTTAACGCGAATTTTAACAAAATATTAACGTTTACAATTTTATGGTGCACTCTC
AGTACAATCTGCTCTGATGCCGCATAGTTAAGCCAGCCCCGACACCCGCCAACACCCGCTGACGCGCCCT
GACGGGCTTGTCTGCTCCCGGCATCCGCTTACAGACAAGCTGTGACCGTCTCCGGGAGCTGCATGTGTCA
GAGGTTTTCACCGTCATCACCGAAACGCGCGAGACGAAAGGGCCTCGTGATACGCCTATTTTTATAGGTT
AATGTCATGATAATAATGGTTTCTTAGACGTCAGGTGGCACTTTTCGGGGAAATGTGCGCGGAACCCCTA
TTTGTTTATTTTTCTAAATACATTCAAATATGTATCCGCTCATGAGACAATAACCCTGATAAATGCTTCA
ATAATATTGAAAAAGGAAGAGTATGAGTATTCAACATTTCCGTGTCGCCCTTATTCCCTTTTTTGCGGCA
TTTTGCCTTCCTGTTTTTGCTCACCCAGAAACGCTGGTGAAAGTAAAAGATGCTGAAGATCAGTTGGGTG
CACGAGTGGGTTACATCGAACTGGATCTCAACAGCGGTAAGATCCTTGAGAGTTTTCGCCCCGAAGAACG
TTTTCCAATGATGAGCACTTTTAAAGTTCTGCTATGTGGCGCGGTATTATCCCGTATTGACGCCGGGCAA
GAGCAACTCGGTCGCCGCATACACTATTCTCAGAATGACTTGGTTGAGTACTCACCAGTCACAGAAAAGC
ATCTTACGGATGGCATGACAGTAAGAGAATTATGCAGTGCTGCCATAACCATGAGTGATAACACTGCGGC
CAACTTACTTCTGACAACGATCGGAGGACCGAAGGAGCTAACCGCTTTTTTGCACAACATGGGGGATCAT
GTAACTCGCCTTGATCGTTGGGAACCGGAGCTGAATGAAGCCATACCAAACGACGAGCGTGACACCACGA
TGCCTGTAGCAATGGCAACAACGTTGCGCAAACTATTAACTGGCGAACTACTTACTCTAGCTTCCCGGCA
ACAATTAATAGACTGGATGGAGGCGGATAAAGTTGCAGGACCACTTCTGCGCTCGGCCCTTCCGGCTGGC
TGGTTTATTGCTGATAAATCTGGAGCCGGTGAGCGTGGAAGCCGCGGTATCATTGCAGCACTGGGGCCAG
ATGGTAAGCCCTCCCGTATCGTAGTTATCTACACGACGGGGAGTCAGGCAACTATGGATGAACGAAATAG
ACAGATCGCTGAGATAGGTGCCTCACTGATTAAGCATTGGTAACTGTCAGACCAAGTTTACTCATATATA
CTTTAGATTGATTTAAAACTTCATTTTTAATTTAAAAGGATCTAGGTGAAGATCCTTTTTGATAATCTCA
TGACCAAAATCCCTTAACGTGAGTTTTCGTTCCACTGAGCGTCAGACCCCGTAGAAAAGATCAAAGGATC
TTCTTGAGATCCTTTTTTTCTGCGCGTAATCTGCTGCTTGCAAACAAAAAAACCACCGCTACCAGCGGTG
GTTTGTTTGCCGGATCAAGAGCTACCAACTCTTTTTCCGAAGGTAACTGGCTTCAGCAGAGCGCAGATAC
CAAATACTGTTCTTCTAGTGTAGCCGTAGTTAGGCCACCACTTCAAGAACTCTGTAGCACCGCCTACATA
CCTCGCTCTGCTAATCCTGTTACCAGTGGCTGCTGCCAGTGGCGATAAGTCGTGTCTTACCGGGTTGGAC
TCAAGACGATAGTTACCGGATAAGGCGCAGCGGTCGGGCTGAACGGGGGGTTCGTGCACACAGCCCAGCT
TGGAGCGAACGACCTACACCGAACTGAGATACCTACAGCGTGAGCTATGAGAAAGCGCCACGCTTCCCGA
AGGGAGAAAGGCGGACAGGTATCCGGTAAGCGGCAGGGTCGGAACAGGAGAGCGCACGAGGGAGCTTCCA
GGGGGAAACGCCTGGTATCTTTATAGTCCTGTCGGGTTTCGCCACCTCTGACTTGAGCGTCGATTTTTGT
GATGCTCGTCAGGGGGGCGGAGCCTATGGAAAAACGCCAGCAACGCGGCCTTTTTACGGTTCCTGGCCTT
TTGCTGGCCTTTTGCTCACATGT
